>Addgene plasmid #120160 | eGFP-proα2(I)-L | depositor full sequence | sequence record 227781 | eGFP-proα2(I)-L sequence 10308 bps
GACGGATCGGGAGATCTCCCGATCCCCTATGGTGCACTCTCAGTACAATCTGCTCTGATGCCGCATAGTT
AAGCCAGTATCTGCTCCCTGCTTGTGTGTTGGAGGTCGCTGAGTAGTGCGCGAGCAAAATTTAAGCTACA
ACAAGGCAAGGCTTGACCGACAATTGCATGAAGAATCTGCTTAGGGTTAGGCGTTTTGCGCTGCTTCGCG
ATGTACGGGCCAGATATACGCGTTGACATTGATTATTGACTAGTTATTAATAGTAATCAATTACGGGGTC
ATTAGTTCATAGCCCATATATGGAGTTCCGCGTTACATAACTTACGGTAAATGGCCCGCCTGGCTGACCG
CCCAACGACCCCCGCCCATTGACGTCAATAATGACGTATGTTCCCATAGTAACGCCAATAGGGACTTTCC
ATTGACGTCAATGGGTGGAGTATTTACGGTAAACTGCCCACTTGGCAGTACATCAAGTGTATCATATGCC
AAGTACGCCCCCTATTGACGTCAATGACGGTAAATGGCCCGCCTGGCATTATGCCCAGTACATGACCTTA
TGGGACTTTCCTACTTGGCAGTACATCTACGTATTAGTCATCGCTATTACCATGGTGATGCGGTTTTGGC
AGTACATCAATGGGCGTGGATAGCGGTTTGACTCACGGGGATTTCCAAGTCTCCACCCCATTGACGTCAA
TGGGAGTTTGTTTTGGCACCAAAATCAACGGGACTTTCCAAAATGTCGTAACAACTCCGCCCCATTGACG
CAAATGGGCGGTAGGCGTGTACGGTGGGAGGTCTATATAAGCAGAGCTCTCTGGCTAACTAGAGAACCCA
CTGCTTACTGGCTTATCGAAATTAATACGACTCACTATAGGGAGACCCAAGCTGGCTAGCGTTTAAACTT
AAGCTTGGTACCGAGCTCGGATCCACTAGTCCAGTGTGGTGGAATTCGTAGACATGCTCAGCTTTGTGGA
TACGCGGACTCTGTTGCTGCTTGCAGTAACTTCGTGCCTAGCAACATGCCAAGATATCGTGAGCAAGGGC
GAGGAGCTGTTCACCGGGGTGGTGCCCATCCTGGTCGAGCTGGACGGCGACGTAAACGGCCACAAGTTCA
GCGTGTCCGGCGAGGGCGAGGGCGATGCCACCTACGGCAAGCTGACCCTGAAGTTCATCTGCACCACCGG
CAAGCTGCCCGTGCCCTGGCCCACCCTCGTGACCACCCTGACCTACGGCGTGCAGTGCTTCAGCCGCTAC
CCCGACCACATGAAGCAGCACGACTTCTTCAAGTCCGCCATGCCCGAAGGCTACGTCCAGGAGCGCACCA
TCTTCTTCAAGGACGACGGCAACTACAAGACCCGCGCCGAGGTGAAGTTCGAGGGCGACACCCTGGTGAA
CCGCATCGAGCTGAAGGGCATCGACTTCAAGGAGGACGGCAACATCCTGGGGCACAAGCTGGAGTACAAC
TACAACAGCCACAACGTCTATATCATGGCCGACAAGCAGAAGAACGGCATCAAGGTGAACTTCAAGATCC
GCCACAACATCGAGGACGGCAGCGTGCAGCTCGCCGACCACTACCAGCAGAACACCCCCATCGGCGACGG
CCCCGTGCTGCTGCCCGACAACCACTACCTGAGCACCCAGTCCGCCCTGAGCAAAGACCCCAACGAGAAG
CGCGATCACATGGTCCTGCTGGAGTTCGTGACCGCCGCCGGGATCACTCTCGGCATGGACGAGCTGTACA
AGGGCCCCACTGGAGACAGAGGACCACGTGGACAAAGGGGTCCCGCAGGTCCCCGAGGCAGAGATGGTGT
TGATGGTCCCATGGGCCCTCCTGGTCCCCCTGGCTCCCCTGGTCCTCCCGGCTCCCCTGCCCCCCCTGGT
CTTACTGGGAACTTTGCTGCTCAGTATTCTGACAAAGGAGTTTCATCTGGCCCTGGACCAATGGGTTTAA
TGGGACCCAGAGGCCCTCCTGGTGCTGTTGGAGCCCCTGGCCCTCAAGGTTTCCAAGGACCTGCTGGTGA
ACCTGGTGAGCCTGGTCAAACGGGTCCTGCAGGTCCCCGTGGTCCAGCTGGCTCTCCTGGCAAGGCTGGT
GAGGATGGTCACCCTGGAAAACCCGGAAGACCTGGGGAGAGAGGAGTCGTTGGACCACAGGGTGCTCGTG
GTTTCCCCGGGACTCCTGGACTTCCTGGCTTCAAAGGCGTGAAAGGACACAGTGGTATGGATGGATTAAA
GGGACAGCCTGGTGCACAGGGTGTGAAGGGTGAACCCGGTGCCCCTGGAGAGAATGGAACTCCAGGTCAA
GCAGGAGCCCGAGGGCTTCCTGGTGAGAGAGGGCGTGTCGGAGCTCCTGGTCCAGCTGGTGCCCGAGGCA
GTGATGGAAGCGTTGGCCCCGTCGGCCCTGCTGGTCCCATTGGGTCTGCTGGACCCCCTGGTTTCCCAGG
TGCTCCTGGTCCCAAGGGTGAACTTGGGCCCGTTGGTAACCCTGGCCCTGCTGGTCCTGCTGGTCCCCGT
GGTGAAGTGGGTCTTCCAGGTCTTTCTGGCCCTGTTGGACCTCCTGGCAACCCTGGAACAAATGGGCTCA
CTGGCGCCAAGGGTGCTACTGGACTCCCTGGTGTCGCTGGGGCTCCCGGTCTCCCTGGCCCCCGTGGTAT
TCCTGGCCCCGCTGGTGCTGCTGGTGCTACAGGTGCCAGAGGACTTGTTGGTGAGCCTGGTCCTGCTGGC
TCCAAAGGAGAATCCGGTAACAAGGGTGAGCCTGGCTCTGTTGGAGCCCAAGGTCCTCCTGGTCCCAGCG
GTGAAGAAGGAAAGAGAGGGTCTCCCGGAGAAGCTGGATCTGCTGGCCCTGCAGGGCCTCCAGGGCTTAG
AGGCAGCCCTGGTTCTCGAGGTCTTCCTGGAGCTGATGGCAGAGCTGGTGTAATGGGTCCTCCTGGCAAT
CGTGGTTCAACCGGCCCTGCTGGAATCCGAGGTCCTAATGGAGATGCCGGTCGACCTGGGGAACCTGGTC
TCATGGGACCCAGAGGTCTTCCTGGGTCTCCTGGAAATGTTGGCCCATCTGGTAAAGAAGGCCCTGTGGG
TCTCCCTGGCATTGATGGCAGACCTGGCCCAATCGGCCCAGCTGGACCAAGAGGTGAAGCTGGCAACATC
GGATTCCCTGGACCCAAAGGCCCCTCTGGTGATCCTGGCAAACCTGGTGAGAGAGGACACCCCGGTCTTG
CTGGTGCTCGGGGAGCTCCAGGACCCGATGGCAACAATGGAGCTCAGGGCCCCCCTGGACCCCAGGGTGT
TCAAGGTGGCAAAGGTGAACAAGGCCCTGCTGGTCCTCCTGGCTTCCAGGGTCTCCCTGGTCCCTCAGGT
ACTACTGGAGAAGTTGGCAAGCCCGGAGAAAGGGGTCTTCCTGGTGAATTCGGTCTCCCTGGTCCTGCTG
GTCCAAGAGGAGAACGTGGTACCCCGGGTGAGAGTGGAGCTGCTGGCCCTTCTGGTCCTATTGGAAGCCG
AGGTCCCAGTGGAGCCCCAGGGCCTGATGGAAACAAGGGTGAAGCTGGTGCAGTCGGTGCTCCAGGCAGT
GCTGGTGCCTCTGGGCCTGGTGGGCTTCCAGGAGAGAGGGGTGCTGCTGGCATACCTGGGGGCAAAGGAG
AAAAGGGTGAAACTGGTCTCCGAGGTGACACTGGCAACACTGGTAGAGATGGTGCTCGTGGCATTCCTGG
TGCTGTAGGTGCCCCTGGTCCTGCTGGGGCCTCAGGTGACCGGGGTGAAGCTGGTGCTGCCGGTCCTTCT
GGCCCAGCTGGTCCTCGGGGTAGCCCTGGTGAACGTGGTGAAGTTGGCCCTGCTGGCCCCAATGGATTTG
CTGGTCCTGCTGGTGCTGCTGGCCAACCCGGTGCTAAAGGAGAGAAGGGAACCAAAGGGCCTAAGGGTGA
AAATGGCATTGTTGGTCCAACCGGGTCTGTTGGAGCTGCTGGCCCATCTGGTCCTAATGGCCCACCTGGT
CCTGTTGGAAGTCGTGGTGATGGAGGGCCCCCTGGTATGACTGGCTTCCCTGGTGCTGCTGGACGGACTG
GTCCCCCCGGACCCAGTGGTATTGCTGGCCCCCCTGGCCCCCCTGGTGCTGCTGGAAAGGAAGGGATTCG
TGGTCCCCGTGGCGACCAAGGTCCAGTTGGCCGAACTGGAGAAACAGGTGCATCTGGACCCCCTGGATTT
GTTGGTGAAAAGGGTCCCTCTGGAGAACCTGGTACCGCAGGAGCCCCTGGTACCGCAGGTCCTCAGGGTC
TTCTTGGTGCTCCCGGTATTCTGGGTCTCCCTGGCTCTAGAGGTGAACGTGGTCTGCCAGGTATTGCTGG
TGCTCTGGGTGAACCTGGTCCTCTGGGCATCTCAGGCCCTCCTGGTGCCCGTGGTCCCCCTGGTGCTGTG
GGCAGCCCTGGAGTTAATGGTGCCCCTGGTGAAGCTGGTCGTGATGGTAACCCTGGCAGCGATGGTCCCC
CAGGTCGTGATGGTCAGCCTGGACACAAGGGAGAGCGTGGTTACCCTGGCAGCATTGGTCCGACTGGTGC
TGCAGGTGCCCCTGGTCCTCACGGTTCTGTGGGTCCTGCTGGGAAACATGGAAACCGAGGTGAACCTGGT
CCTGCCGGTTCTGTTGGTCCTGTTGGTGCTGTTGGTCCAAGAGGTCCTAGTGGTCCTCAAGGCATCCGAG
GTGACAAAGGAGAACCTGGTGATAAAGGGCACAGGGGTCTTCCTGGCTTAAAAGGATACAGTGGATTGCA
GGGTCTTCCTGGTCTTGCTGGCCTACATGGTGACCAAGGAGCTCCTGGTCCTGTGGGTCCTGCTGGTCCC
AGGGGTCCTGCTGGGCCTTCTGGACCCGTTGGCAAAGATGGTAGATCTGGGCAACCTGGCCCAGTCGGGC
CTGCTGGTGTTCGTGGTTCTCAGGGTAGCCAAGGTCCCGCTGGTCCCCCTGGTCCCCCTGGACCTCCTGG
TCCTCCTGGTGTCAGCGGAGGTGGCTATGACTTTGGTTTTGAAGGAGACTTCTACAGGGCTGACCAGCCT
CGCTCCCAGCCTTCACTCAGACCCAAGGACTATGAAGTTGATGCAACTCTGAAATCTCTCAATAACCAGA
TTGAGACCCTTCTCACTCCTGAAGGCTCTAGAAAGAACCCTGCTCGCACGTGCCGGGACTTAAGACTCAG
CCACCCAGAGTGGAACAGCGATTACTACTGGATTGACCCTAACCAAGGATGTACTATGGATGCCATCAAA
GTGTACTGTGATTTCTCTACTGGTGAAACCTGCATCCAGGCCCAACCTGTAAACACCCCAGCGAAGAACT
CATACAGCCGCGCCCAGGCCAACAAGCATGTCTGGTTAGGAGAGACTATCAATGGTGGCAGCCAGTTTGA
ATACAACGTAGAAGGGGTGTCCTCCAAGGAAATGGCAACTCAGCTCGCCTTCATGCGCCTGCTAGCCAAC
CGTGCTTCTCAGAACATCACCTACCACTGCAAGAACAGCATTGCGTACCTGGATGAGGAGACGGGCAGCT
TGAACAAGGCTGTGCTTCTGCAGGGTTCCAACGATGTTGAACTTGTTGCTGAGGGCAACAGCAGGTTCAC
CTACTCTGTCCTAGTCGATGGCTGCTCCAAAAAGACAAATGAATGGGGCAAGACAATCATTGAATACAAA
ACAAATAAGCCATCTCGCCTGCCGTTCCTTGACATTGCACCTCTGGACATTGGTGGTGCTGACCAAGAAT
TCCGTGTGGAGGTTGGCCCCGTCTGTTTCAAATAAGTGAACTCAACATAAATTAAAAACCAAAAACCCCT
GAAAAAACTTTCTCTTTGCCGTTTCCTCCTTTAAAAAAAAAAAAAAAGCGGCCGCTCGAGTCTAGAGGGC
CCGTTTAAACCCGCTGATCAGCCTCGACTGTGCCTTCTAGTTGCCAGCCATCTGTTGTTTGCCCCTCCCC
CGTGCCTTCCTTGACCCTGGAAGGTGCCACTCCCACTGTCCTTTCCTAATAAAATGAGGAAATTGCATCG
CATTGTCTGAGTAGGTGTCATTCTATTCTGGGGGGTGGGGTGGGGCAGGACAGCAAGGGGGAGGATTGGG
AAGACAATAGCAGGCATGCTGGGGATGCGGTGGGCTCTATGGCTTCTGAGGCGGAAAGAACCAGCTGGGG
CTCTAGGGGGTATCCCC
[124 nt withheld, positions 6178-6301]
C
[91 nt withheld, positions 6303-6393]
A
[49 nt withheld, positions 6395-6443]
CCTTTGACGTTGGAGTCCACGTTCTTT
[37 nt withheld, positions 6471-6507]
ACCCTATCTCGGTCTATTCTTTTGATTTATAAGGGATTTTGCCGATTTCGGCCTATTGGTTAAAAAATGA
GCTGATTTAACAAAAATTTAACGCGAATTAATTCTGTGGAATGTGTGTCAGTTAGGGTGTGGAAAGTCCC
CAGGCTCCCCAGCAGGCAGAAGTATGCAAAGCATGCATCTCAATTAGTCAGCAACCAGGTGTGGAAAGTC
CCCAGGCTCCCCAGCAGGCAGAAGTATGCAAAGCATGCATCTCAATTAGTCAGCAACCATAGTCCCGCCC
CTAACTCCGCCCATCCCGCCCCTAACTCCGCCCAGTTCCGCCCATTCTCCGCCCCATGGCTGACTAATTT
TTTTTATTTATGCAGAGGCCGAGGCCGCCTCTGCCTCTGAGCTATTCCAGAAGTAGTGAGGAGGCTTTTT
TGGAGGCCTAGGCTTTTGCAAAAAGCTCCCGGGAGCTTGTATATCCATTTTCGGATCTGATCAAGAGACA
GGATGAGGATCGTTTCGCATGATTGAACAAGATGGATTGCACGCAGGTTCTCCGGCCGCTTGGGTGGAGA
GGCTATTCGGCTATGACTGGGCACAACAGACAATCGGCTGCTCTGATGCCGCCGTGTTCCGGCTGTCAGC
GCAGGGGCGCCCGGTTCTTTTTGTCAAGACCGACCTGTCCGGTGCCCTGAATGAACTGCAGGACGAGGCA
GCGCGGCTATCGTGGCTGGCCACGACGGGCGTTCCTTGCGCAGCTGTGCTCGACGTTGTCACTGAAGCGG
GAAGGGACTGGCTGCTATTGGGCGAAGTGCCGGGGCAGGATCTCCTGTCATCTCACCTTGCTCCTGCCGA
GAAAGTATCCATCATGGCTGATGCAATGCGGCGGCTGCATACGCTTGATCCGGCTACCTGCCCATTCGAC
CACCAAGCGAAACATCGCATCGAGCGAGCACGTACTCGGATGGAAGCCGGTCTTGTCGATCAGGATGATC
TGGACGAAGAGCATCAGGGGCTCGCGCCAGCCGAACTGTTCGCCAGGCTCAAGGCGCGCATGCCCGACGG
CGAGGATCTCGTCGTGACCCATGGCGATGCCTGCTTGCCGAATATCATGGTGGAAAATGGCCGCTTTTCT
GGATTCATCGACTGTGGCCGGCTGGGTGTGGCGGACCGCTATCAGGACATAGCGTTGGCTACCCGTGATA
TTGCTGAAGAGCTTGGCGGCGAATGGGCTGACCGCTTCCTCGTGCTTTACGGTATCGCCGCTCCCGATTC
GCAGCGCATCGCCTTCTATCGCCTTCTTGACGAGTTCTTCTGAGCGGGACTCTGGGGTTCGAAATGACCG
ACCAAGCGACGCCCAACCTGCCATCACGAGATTTCGATTCCACCGCCGCCTTCTATGAAAGGTTGGGCTT
CGGAATCGTTTTCCGGGACGCCGGCTGGATGATCCTCCAGCGCGGGGATCTCATGCTGGAGTTCTTCGCC
CACCCCAACTTGTTTATTGCAGCTTATAATGGTTACAAATAAAGCAATAGCATCACAAATTTCACAAATA
AAGCATTTTTTTCACTGCATTCTAGTTGTGGTTTGTCCAAACTCATCAATGTATCTTATCATGTCTGTAT
ACCGTCGACCTCTAGCTAGAGCTTGGCGTAATCATGGTCATAGCTGTTTCCTGTGTGAAATTGTTATCCG
CTCACAATTCCACACAACATACGAGCCGGAAGCATAAAGTGTAAAGCCTGGGGTGCCTAATGAGTGAGCT
AACTCACATTAATTGCGTTGCGCTCACTGCCCGCTTTCCAGTCGGGAAACCTGTCGTGCCAGCTGCATTA
ATGAATCGGCCAACGCGCGGGGAGAGGCGGTTTGCGTATTGGGCGCTCTTCCGCTTCCTCGCTCACTGAC
TCGCTGCGCTCGGTCGTTCGGCTGCGGCGAGCGGTATCAGCTCACTCAAAGGCGGTAATACGGTTATCCA
CAGAATCAGGGGATAACGCAGGAAAGAACATGTGAGCAAAAGGCCAGCAAAAGGCCAGGAACCGTAAAAA
GGCCGCGTTGCTGGCGTTTTTCCATAGGCTCCGCCCCCCTGACGAGCATCACAAAAATCGACGCTCAAGT
CAGAGGTGGCGAAACCCGACAGGACTATAAAGATACCAGGCGTTTCCCCCTGGAAGCTCCCTCGTGCGCT
CTCCTGTTCCGACCCTGCCGCTTACCGGATACCTGTCCGCCTTTCTCCCTTCGGGAAGCGTGGCGCTTTC
TCATAGCTCACGCTGTAGGTATCTCAGTTCGGTGTAGGTCGTTCGCTCCAAGCTGGGCTGTGTGCACGAA
CCCCCCGTTCAGCCCGACCGCTGCGCCTTATCCGGTAACTATCGTCTTGAGTCCAACCCGGTAAGACACG
ACTTATCGCCACTGGCAGCAGCCACTGGTAACAGGATTAGCAGAGCGAGGTATGTAGGCGGTGCTACAGA
GTTCTTGAAGTGGTGGCCTAACTACGGCTACACTAGAAGAACAGTATTTGGTATCTGCGCTCTGCTGAAG
CCAGTTACCTTCGGAAAAAGAGTTGGTAGCTCTTGATCCGGCAAACAAACCACCGCTGGTAGCGGTTTTT
TTGTTTGCAAGCAGCAGATTACGCGCAGAAAAAAAGGATCTCAAGAAGATCCTTTGATCTTTTCTACGGG
GTCTGACGCTCAGTGGAACGAAAACTCACGTTAAGGGATTTTGGTCATGAGATTATCAAAAAGGATCTTC
ACCTAGATCCTTTTAAATTAAAAATGAAGTTTTAAATCAATCTAAAGTATATATGAGTAAACTTGGTCTG
ACAGTTACCAATGCTTAATCAGTGAGGCACCTATCTCAGCGATCTGTCTATTTCGTTCATCCATAGTTGC
CTGACTCCCCGTCGTGTAGATAACTACGATACGGGAGGGCTTACCATCTGGCCCCAGTGCTGCAATGATA
CCGCGAGACCCACGCTCACCGGCTCCAGATTTATCAGCAATAAACCAGCCAGCCGGAAGGGCCGAGCGCA
GAAGTGGTCCTGCAACTTTATCCGCCTCCATCCAGTCTATTAATTGTTGCCGGGAAGCTAGAGTAAGTAG
TTCGCCAGTTAATAGTTTGCGCAACGTTGTTGCCATTGCTACAGGCATCGTGGTGTCACGCTCGTCGTTT
GGTATGGCTTCATTCAGCTCCGGTTCCCAACGATCAAGGCGAGTTACATGATCCCCCATGTTGTGCAAAA
AAGCGGTTAGCTCCTTCGGTCCTCCGATCGTTGTCAGAAGTAAGTTGGCCGCAGTGTTATCACTCATGGT
TATGGCAGCACTGCATAATTCTCTTACTGTCATGCCATCCGTAAGATGCTTTTCTGTGACTGGTGAGTAC
TCAACCAAGTCATTCTGAGAATAGTGTATGCGGCGACCGAGTTGCTCTTGCCCGGCGTCAATACGGGATA
ATACCGCGCCACATAGCAGAACTTTAAAAGTGCTCATCATTGGAAAACGTTCTTCGGGGCGAAAACTCTC
AAGGATCTTACCGCTGTTGAGATCCAGTTCGATGTAACCCACTCGTGCACCCAACTGATCTTCAGCATCT
TTTACTTTCACCAGCGTTTCTGGGTGAGCAAAAACAGGAAGGCAAAATGCCGCAAAAAAGGGAATAAGGG
CGACACGGAAATGTTGAATACTCATACTCTTCCTTTTTCAATATTATTGAAGCATTTATCAGGGTTATTG
TCTCATGAGCGGATACATATTTGAATGTATTTAGAAAAATAAACAAATAGGGGTTCCGCGCACATTTCCC
CGAAAAGTGCCACCTGACGTC
Features (pLannotate 1.2.2; 21 found; start..end, strand, type, name):
     28..80      -  misc_feature   bom (fragment): basis of mobility region from pBR322
    235..614     +  enhancer       CMV enhancer: human cytomegalovirus immediate early enhancer
    615..818     +  promoter       CMV promoter: human cytomegalovirus (CMV) immediate early promoter
    814..847     +  LTR            5' LTR (truncated) (fragment): truncated 5' long terminal repeat (LTR) from HIV-1
    863..881     +  promoter       T7 promoter: promoter for bacteriophage T7 RNA polymerase
   1036..1752    +  CDS            EGFP: EGFP is a basic (constitutively fluorescent) green fluorescent protein published in 1996, derived from Aequorea victoria. It is reported to be a rapidly-maturing weak dimer with moderate acid sensitivity.
   4984..5772    +  CDS            COL1A2 (fragment): CO1A2_RABIT - Experimental evidence at transcript level: Swiss-Prot protein existence level 2. Type I collagen is a member of group I collagen (fibrillar forming collagen). From Oryctolagus cuniculus (Rabbit).
   5908..6132    +  polyA_signal   bGH poly(A) signal: bovine growth hormone polyadenylation signal
   6136..6157    +  promoter       SV40 promoter (fragment): SV40 enhancer and early promoter
   6178..6606    +  rep_origin     f1 ori (sequence partly withheld): f1 bacteriophage origin of replication; arrow indicates direction of (+) strand synthesis
   6620..6949    +  promoter       SV40 promoter: SV40 enhancer and early promoter
   7016..7807    +  CDS            neo: KKA2_KLEPN - Also known as kan, nptII. Experimental evidence at protein level: Swiss-Prot protein existence level 1. Resistance to kanamycin, neomycin, paromomycin, ribostamycin, butirosin and gentamicin B. From Klebsiella pneumoniae.
   7831..7989    +  CDS            ble (fragment): BLE_KLEPN - Experimental evidence at protein level: Swiss-Prot protein existence level 1. Binding protein with a strong affinity to the bleomycin family of antibiotics. Binds to CL990; an antimitotic-antibiotic compound. From Klebsiella pneumoniae.
   7984..8105    +  polyA_signal   SV40 poly(A) signal: SV40 polyadenylation signal
   8178..8194    -  protein_bind   lac operator: The lac repressor binds to the lac operator to inhibit transcription in E. coli. This inhibition can be relieved by adding lactose or isopropyl-β-D-thiogalactopyranoside (IPTG). lac repressor encoded by lacI
   8202..8232    -  promoter       lac promoter: promoter for the E. coli lac operon
   8247..8268    -  protein_bind   CAP binding site: CAP binding activates transcription in the presence of cAMP. E. coli catabolite activator protein
   8281..8373    -  CDS            lacI (fragment): lac repressor; lacI; The lac repressor binds to the lac operator to inhibit transcription in E. coli. This inhibition can be relieved by adding lactose or isopropyl-β-D-thiogalactopyranoside (IPTG).
   8556..9141    -  rep_origin     ori: high-copy-number ColE1/pMB1/pBR322/pUC origin of replication
   9312..10172   -  CDS            AmpR: β-lactamase; bla; confers resistance to ampicillin, carbenicillin, and related antibiotics
  10173..10277   -  promoter       AmpR promoter: bla
