>Addgene plasmid #120160 | eGFP-proα2(I)-L | addgene full sequence | sequence record 233870 | Addgene NGS Result
GACATTGATTATTGACTAGTTATTAATAGTAATCAATTACGGGGTCATTAGTTCATAGCCCATATATGGA
GTTCCGCGTTACATAACTTACGGTAAATGGCCCGCCTGGCTGACCGCCCAACGACCCCCGCCCATTGACG
TCAATAATGACGTATGTTCCCATAGTAACGCCAATAGGGACTTTCCATTGACGTCAATGGGTGGAGTATT
TACGGTAAACTGCCCACTTGGCAGTACATCAAGTGTATCATATGCCAAGTACGCCCCCTATTGACGTCAA
TGACGGTAAATGGCCCGCCTGGCATTATGCCCAGTACATGACCTTATGGGACTTTCCTACTTGGCAGTAC
ATCTACGTATTAGTCATCGCTATTACCATGGTGATGCGGTTTTGGCAGTACATCAATGGGCGTGGATAGC
GGTTTGACTCACGGGGATTTCCAAGTCTCCACCCCATTGACGTCAATGGGAGTTTGTTTTGGCACCAAAA
TCAACGGGACTTTCCAAAATGTCGTAACAACTCCGCCCCATTGACGCAAATGGGCGGTAGGCGTGTACGG
TGGGAGGTCTATATAAGCAGAGCTCTCTGGCTAACTAGAGAACCCACTGCTTACTGGCTTATCGAAATTA
ATACGACTCACTATAGGGAGACCCAAGCTGGCTAGCGTTTAAACTTAAGCTTGGTACCGAGCTCGGATCC
ACTAGTCCAGTGTGGTGGAATTCGTAGACATGCTCAGCTTTGTGGATACGCGGACTCTGTTGCTGCTTGC
AGTAACTTCGTGCCTAGCAACATGCCAAGATATCGTGAGCAAGGGCGAGGAGCTGTTCACCGGGGTGGTG
CCCATCCTGGTCGAGCTGGACGGCGACGTAAACGGCCACAAGTTCAGCGTGTCCGGCGAGGGCGAGGGCG
ATGCCACCTACGGCAAGCTGACCCTGAAGTTCATCTGCACCACCGGCAAGCTGCCCGTGCCCTGGCCCAC
CCTCGTGACCACCCTGACCTACGGCGTGCAGTGCTTCAGCCGCTACCCCGACCACATGAAGCAGCACGAC
TTCTTCAAGTCCGCCATGCCCGAAGGCTACGTCCAGGAGCGCACCATCTTCTTCAAGGACGACGGCAACT
ACAAGACCCGCGCCGAGGTGAAGTTCGAGGGCGACACCCTGGTGAACCGCATCGAGCTGAAGGGCATCGA
CTTCAAGGAGGACGGCAACATCCTGGGGCACAAGCTGGAGTACAACTACAACAGCCACAACGTCTATATC
ATGGCCGACAAGCAGAAGAACGGCATCAAGGTGAACTTCAAGATCCGCCACAACATCGAGGACGGCAGCG
TGCAGCTCGCCGACCACTACCAGCAGAACACCCCCATCGGCGACGGCCCCGTGCTGCTGCCCGACAACCA
CTACCTGAGCACCCAGTCCAAGCTGAGCAAAGACCCCAACGAGAAGCGCGATCACATGGTCCTGCTGGAG
TTCGTGACCGCCGCCGGGATCACTCTCGGCATGGACGAGCTGTACAAGGGCCCCACTGGAGACAGAGGAC
CACGTGGACAAAGGGGTCCCGCAGGTCCCCGAGGCAGAGATGGTGTTGATGGTCCCATGGGCCCTCCTGG
TCCCCCTGGCTCCCCTGGTCCTCCCGGCTCCCCTGCCCCCCCTGGTCTTACTGGGAACTTTGCTGCTCAG
TATTCTGACAAAGGAGTTTCATCTGGCCCTGGACCAATGGGTTTAATGGGACCCAGAGGCCCTCCTGGTG
CTGTTGGAGCCCCTGGCCCTCAAGGTTTCCAAGGACCTGCTGGTGAACCTGGTGAGCCTGGTCAAACGGG
TCCTGCAGGTCCCCGTGGTCCAGCTGGCTCTCCTGGCAAGGCTGGTGAGGATGGTCACCCTGGAAAACCC
GGAAGACCTGGGGAGAGAGGAGTCGTTGGACCACAGGGTGCTCGTGGTTTCCCCGGGACTCCTGGACTTC
CTGGCTTCAAAGGCGTGAAAGGACACAGTGGTATGGATGGATTAAAGGGACAGCCTGGTGCACAGGGTGT
GAAGGGTGAACCCGGTGCCCCTGGAGAGAATGGAACTCCAGGTCAAGCAGGAGCCCGAGGGCTTCCTGGT
GAGAGAGGGCGTGTCGGAGCTCCTGGTCCAGCTGGTGCCCGAGGCAGTGATGGAAGCGTTGGCCCCGTCG
GCCCTGCTGGTCCCATTGGGTCTGCTGGACCCCCTGGTTTCCCAGGTGCTCCTGGTCCCAAGGGTGAACT
TGGGCCCGTTGGTAACCCTGGCCCTGCTGGTCCTGCTGGTCCCCGTGGTGAAGTGGGTCTTCCAGGTCTT
TCTGGCCCTGTTGGACCTCCTGGCAACCCTGGAACAAATGGGCTCACTGGCGCCAAGGGTGCTACTGGAC
TCCCTGGTGTCGCTGGGGCTCCCGGTCTCCCTGGCCCCCGTGGTATTCCTGGCCCCGCTGGTGCTGCTGG
TGCTACAGGTGCCAGAGGACTTGTTGGTGAGCCTGGTCCTGCTGGCTCCAAAGGAGAATCCGGTAACAAG
GGTGAGCCTGGCTCTGTTGGAGCCCAAGGTCCTCCTGGTCCCAGCGGTGAAGAAGGAAAGAGAGGGTCTC
CCGGAGAAGCTGGATCTGCTGGCCCTGCAGGGCCTCCAGGGCTTAGAGGCAGCCCTGGTTCTCGAGGTCT
TCCTGGAGCTGATGGCAGAGCTGGTGTAATGGGTCCTCCTGGCAATCGTGGTTCAACCGGCCCTGCTGGA
ATCCGAGGTCCTAATGGAGATGCCGGTCGACCTGGGGAACCTGGTCTCATGGGACCCAGAGGTCTTCCTG
GGTCTCCTGGAAATGTTGGCCCATCTGGTAAAGAAGGCCCTGTGGGTCTCCCTGGCATTGATGGCAGACC
TGGCCCAATCGGCCCAGCTGGACCAAGAGGTGAAGCTGGCAACATTGGATTCCCTGGACCCAAAGGCCCC
TCTGGTGATCCTGGCAAACCTGGTGAGAGAGGACACCCCGGTCTTGCTGGTGCTCGGGGAGCTCCAGGAC
CCGATGGCAACAATGGAGCTCAGGGCCCCCCTGGACCCCAGGGTGTTCAAGGTGGCAAAGGTGAACAAGG
CCCTGCTGGTCCTCCTGGCTTCCAGGGTCTCCCTGGTCCCTCAGGTACTACTGGAGAAGTTGGCAAGCCC
GGAGAAAGGGGTCTTCCTGGTGAATTCGGTCTCCCTGGTCCTGCTGGTCCAAGAGGAGAACGTGGTACCC
CGGGTGAGAGTGGAGCTGCTGGCCCTTCTGGTCCTATTGGAAGCCGAGGTCCCAGTGGAGCCCCAGGGCC
TGATGGAAACAAGGGTGAAGCTGGTGCAGTCGGTGCTCCAGGCAGTGCTGGTGCCTCTGGGCCTGGTGGG
CTTCCAGGAGAGAGGGGTGCTGCTGGCATACCTGGGGGCAAAGGAGAAAAGGGTGAAACTGGTCTCCGAG
GTGACACTGGCAACACTGGTAGAGATGGTGCTCGTGGCATTCCTGGTGCTGTAGGTGCCCCTGGTCCTGC
TGGGGCCTCAGGTGACCGGGGTGAAGCTGGTGCTGCCGGTCCTTCTGGCCCAGCTGGTCCTCGGGGTAGC
CCTGGTGAACGTGGTGAAGTTGGCCCTGCTGGCCCCAATGGATTTGCTGGTCCTGCTGGTGCTGCTGGCC
AACCCGGTGCTAAAGGAGAGAAGGGAACCAAAGGGCCTAAGGGTGAAAATGGCATTGTTGGTCCAACCGG
GTCTGTTGGAGCTGCTGGCCCATCTGGTCCTAATGGCCCACCTGGTCCTGTTGGAAGTCGTGGTGATGGA
GGGCCCCCTGGTATGACTGGCTTCCCTGGTGCTGCTGGACGGACTGGTCCCCCCGGACCCAGTGGTATTG
CTGGCCCCCCTGGCCCCCCTGGTGCTGCTGGAAAGGAAGGGATTCGTGGTCCCCGTGGCGACCAAGGTCC
AGTTGGCCGAACTGGAGAAACAGGTGCATCTGGACCCCCTGGATTTGTTGGTGAAAAGGGTCCCTCTGGA
GAACCTGGTACCGCAGGAGCCCCTGGTACCGCAGGTCCTCAGGGTCTTCTTGGTGCTCCCGGTATTCTGG
GTCTCCCTGGCTCTAGAGGTGAACGTGGTCTGCCAGGTATTGCTGGTGCTCTGGGTGAACCTGGTCCTCT
GGGCATCTCAGGCCCTCCTGGTGCCCGTGGTCCCCCTGGTGCTGTGGGCAGCCCTGGAGTTAATGGTGCC
CCTGGTGAAGCTGGTCGTGATGGTAACCCTGGCAGCGATGGTCCCCCAGGTCGTGATGGTCAGCCTGGAC
ACAAGGGAGAGCGTGGTTACCCTGGCAGCATTGGTCCGACTGGTGCTGCAGGTGCCCCTGGTCCTCACGG
TTCTGTGGGTCCTGCTGGGAAACATGGAAACCGAGGTGAACCTGGTCCTGCCGGTTCTGTTGGTCCTGTT
GGTGCTGTTGGTCCAAGAGGTCCTAGTGGTCCTCAAGGCATCCGAGGTGACAAAGGAGAACCTGGTGATA
AAGGGCACAGGGGTCTTCCTGGCTTAAAAGGATACAGTGGATTGCAGGGTCTTCCTGGTCTTGCTGGCCT
ACATGGTGACCAAGGAGCTCCTGGTCCTGTGGGTCCTGCTGGTCCCAGGGGTCCTGCTGGGCCTTCTGGA
CCCGTTGGCAAAGATGGTAGATCTGGGCAACCTGGCCCAGTCGGGCCTGCTGGTGTTCGTGGTTCTCAGG
GTAGCCAAGGTCCCGCTGGTCCCCCTGGTCCCCCTGGACCTCCTGGTCCTCCTGGTGTCAGCGGAGGTGG
CTATGACTTTGGTTTTGAAGGAGACTTCTACAGGGCTGACCAGCCTCGCTCCCAGCCTTCACTCAGACCC
AAGGACTATGAAGTTGATGCAACTCTGAAATCTCTCAATAACCAGATTGAGACCCTTCTCACTCCTGAAG
GCTCTAGAAAGAACCCTGCTCGCACGTGCCGGGACTTAAGACTCAGCCACCCAGAGTGGAACAGCGATTA
CTACTGGATTGACCCTAACCAAGGATGTACTATGGATGCCATCAAAGTGTACTGTGATTTCTCTACTGGT
GAAACCTGCATCCAGGCCCAACCTGTAAACACCCCAGCGAAGAACTCATACAGCCGCGCCCAGGCCAACA
AGCATGTCTGGTTAGGAGAGACTATCAATGGTGGCAGCCAGTTTGAATACAACGTAGAAGGGGTGTCCTC
CAAGGAAATGGCAACTCAGCTCGCCTTCATGCGCCTGCTAGCCAACCGTGCTTCTCAGAACATCACCTAC
CACTGCAAGAACAGCATTGCGTACCTGGATGAGGAGACGGGCAGCTTGAACAAGGCTGTGCTTCTGCAGG
GTTCCAACGATGTTGAACTTGTTGCTGAGGGCAACAGCAGGTTCACCTACTCTGTCCTAGTCGATGGCTG
CTCCAAAAAGACAAATGAATGGGGCAAGACAATCATTGAATACAAAACAAATAAGCCATCTCGCCTGCCG
TTCCTTGACATTGCACCTCTGGACATTGGTGGTGCTGACCAAGAATTCCGTGTGGAGGTTGGCCCCGTCT
GTTTCAAATAAGTGAACTCAACATAAATTAAAAACCAAAAACCCCTGAAAAAACTTTCTCTTTGCCGTTT
CCTCCTTTAAAAAAAAAAAAAAAGGGCGGCCGCTCGAGTCTAGAGGGCCCGTTTAAACCCGCTGATCAGC
CTCGACTGTGCCTTCTAGTTGCCAGCCATCTGTTGTTTGCCCCTCCCCCGTGCCTTCCTTGACCCTGGAA
GGTGCCACTCCCACTGTCCTTTCCTAATAAAATGAGGAAATTGCATCGCATTGTCTGAGTAGGTGTCATT
CTATTCTGGGGGGTGGGGTGGGGCAGGACAGCAAGGGGGAGGATTGGGAAGACAATAGCAGGCATGCTGG
GGATGCGGTGGGCTCTATGGCTTCTGAGGCGGAAAGAACCAGCTGGGGCTCTAGGGGGTATCCCC
[124 nt withheld, positions 5946-6069]
C
[91 nt withheld, positions 6071-6161]
A
[49 nt withheld, positions 6163-6211]
CCTTTGACGTTGGAGTCCACGTTCTTT
[37 nt withheld, positions 6239-6275]
ACCCTATCTCGGTCTATTCTTTTGATTTATAAGGGATTTTGCCGATTTCGGCCTATTGGTTAAAAAATGA
GCTGATTTAACAAAAATTTAACGCGAATTAATTCTGTGGAATGTGTGTCAGTTAGGGTGTGGAAAGTCCC
CAGGCTCCCCAGCAGGCAGAAGTATGCAAAGCATGCATCTCAATTAGTCAGCAACCAGGTGTGGAAAGTC
CCCAGGCTCCCCAGCAGGCAGAAGTATGCAAAGCATGCATCTCAATTAGTCAGCAACCATAGTCCCGCCC
CTAACTCCGCCCATCCCGCCCCTAACTCCGCCCAGTTCCGCCCATTCTCCGCCCCATGGCTGACTAATTT
TTTTTATTTATGCAGAGGCCGAGGCCGCCTCTGCCTCTGAGCTATTCCAGAAGTAGTGAGGAGGCTTTTT
TGGAGGCCTAGGCTTTTGCAAAAAGCTCCCGGGAGCTTGTATATCCATTTTCGGATCTGATCAAGAGACA
GGATGAGGATCGTTTCGCATGATTGAACAAGATGGATTGCACGCAGGTTCTCCGGCCGCTTGGGTGGAGA
GGCTATTCGGCTATGACTGGGCACAACAGACAATCGGCTGCTCTGATGCCGCCGTGTTCCGGCTGTCAGC
GCAGGGGCGCCCGGTTCTTTTTGTCAAGACCGACCTGTCCGGTGCCCTGAATGAACTGCAGGACGAGGCA
GCGCGGCTATCGTGGCTGGCCACGACGGGCGTTCCTTGCGCAGCTGTGCTCGACGTTGTCACTGAAGCGG
GAAGGGACTGGCTGCTATTGGGCGAAGTGCCGGGGCAGGATCTCCTGTCATCTCACCTTGCTCCTGCCGA
GAAAGTATCCATCATGGCTGATGCAATGCGGCGGCTGCATACGCTTGATCCGGCTACCTGCCCATTCGAC
CACCAAGCGAAACATCGCATCGAGCGAGCACGTACTCGGATGGAAGCCGGTCTTGTCGATCAGGATGATC
TGGACGAAGAGCATCAGGGGCTCGCGCCAGCCGAACTGTTCGCCAGGCTCAAGGCGCGCATGCCCGACGG
CGAGGATCTCGTCGTGACCCATGGCGATGCCTGCTTGCCGAATATCATGGTGGAAAATGGCCGCTTTTCT
GGATTCATCGACTGTGGCCGGCTGGGTGTGGCGGACCGCTATCAGGACATAGCGTTGGCTACCCGTGATA
TTGCTGAAGAGCTTGGCGGCGAATGGGCTGACCGCTTCCTCGTGCTTTACGGTATCGCCGCTCCCGATTC
GCAGCGCATCGCCTTCTATCGCCTTCTTGACGAGTTCTTCTGAGCGGGACTCTGGGGTTCGAAATGACCG
ACCAAGCGACGCCCAACCTGCCATCACGAGATTTCGATTCCACCGCCGCCTTCTATGAAAGGTTGGGCTT
CGGAATCGTTTTCCGGGACGCCGGCTGGATGATCCTCCAGCGCGGGGATCTCATGCTGGAGTTCTTCGCC
CACCCCAACTTGTTTATTGCAGCTTATAATGGTTACAAATAAAGCAATAGCATCACAAATTTCACAAATA
AAGCATTTTTTTCACTGCATTCTAGTTGTGGTTTGTCCAAACTCATCAATGTATCTTATCATGTCTGTAT
ACCGTCGACCTCTAGCTAGAGCTTGGCGTAATCATGGTCATAGCTGTTTCCTGTGTGAAATTGTTATCCG
CTCACAATTCCACACAACATACGAGCCGGAAGCATAAAGTGTAAAGCCTGGGGTGCCTAATGAGTGAGCT
AACTCACATTAATTGCGTTGCGCTCACTGCCCGCTTTCCAGTCGGGAAACCTGTCGTGCCAGCTGCATTA
ATGAATCGGCCAACGCGCGGGGAGAGGCGGTTTGCGTATTGGGCGCTCTTCCGCTTCCTCGCTCACTGAC
TCGCTGCGCTCGGTCGTTCGGCTGCGGCGAGCGGTATCAGCTCACTCAAAGGCGGTAATACGGTTATCCA
CAGAATCAGGGGATAACGCAGGAAAGAACATGTGAGCAAAAGGCCAGCAAAAGGCCAGGAACCGTAAAAA
GGCCGCGTTGCTGGCGTTTTTCCATAGGCTCCGCCCCCCTGACGAGCATCACAAAAATCGACGCTCAAGT
CAGAGGTGGCGAAACCCGACAGGACTATAAAGATACCAGGCGTTTCCCCCTGGAAGCTCCCTCGTGCGCT
CTCCTGTTCCGACCCTGCCGCTTACCGGATACCTGTCCGCCTTTCTCCCTTCGGGAAGCGTGGCGCTTTC
TCATAGCTCACGCTGTAGGTATCTCAGTTCGGTGTAGGTCGTTCGCTCCAAGCTGGGCTGTGTGCACGAA
CCCCCCGTTCAGCCCGACCGCTGCGCCTTATCCGGTAACTATCGTCTTGAGTCCAACCCGGTAAGACACG
ACTTATCGCCACTGGCAGCAGCCACTGGTAACAGGATTAGCAGAGCGAGGTATGTAGGCGGTGCTACAGA
GTTCTTGAAGTGGTGGCCTAACTACGGCTACACTAGAAGAACAGTATTTGGTATCTGCGCTCTGCTGAAG
CCAGTTACCTTCGGAAAAAGAGTTGGTAGCTCTTGATCCGGCAAACAAACCACCGCTGGTAGCGGTGGTT
TTTTTGTTTGCAAGCAGCAGATTACGCGCAGAAAAAAAGGATCTCAAGAAGATCCTTTGATCTTTTCTAC
GGGGTCTGACGCTCAGTGGAACGAAAACTCACGTTAAGGGATTTTGGTCATGAGATTATCAAAAAGGATC
TTCACCTAGATCCTTTTAAATTAAAAATGAAGTTTTAAATCAATCTAAAGTATATATGAGTAAACTTGGT
CTGACAGTTACCAATGCTTAATCAGTGAGGCACCTATCTCAGCGATCTGTCTATTTCGTTCATCCATAGT
TGCCTGACTCCCCGTCGTGTAGATAACTACGATACGGGAGGGCTTACCATCTGGCCCCAGTGCTGCAATG
ATACCGCGAGACCCACGCTCACCGGCTCCAGATTTATCAGCAATAAACCAGCCAGCCGGAAGGGCCGAGC
GCAGAAGTGGTCCTGCAACTTTATCCGCCTCCATCCAGTCTATTAATTGTTGCCGGGAAGCTAGAGTAAG
TAGTTCGCCAGTTAATAGTTTGCGCAACGTTGTTGCCATTGCTACAGGCATCGTGGTGTCACGCTCGTCG
TTTGGTATGGCTTCATTCAGCTCCGGTTCCCAACGATCAAGGCGAGTTACATGATCCCCCATGTTGTGCA
AAAAAGCGGTTAGCTCCTTCGGTCCTCCGATCGTTGTCAGAAGTAAGTTGGCCGCAGTGTTATCACTCAT
GGTTATGGCAGCACTGCATAATTCTCTTACTGTCATGCCATCCGTAAGATGCTTTTCTGTGACTGGTGAG
TACTCAACCAAGTCATTCTGAGAATAGTGTATGCGGCGACCGAGTTGCTCTTGCCCGGCGTCAATACGGG
ATAATACCGCGCCACATAGCAGAACTTTAAAAGTGCTCATCATTGGAAAACGTTCTTCGGGGCGAAAACT
CTCAAGGATCTTACCGCTGTTGAGATCCAGTTCGATGTAACCCACTCGTGCACCCAACTGATCTTCAGCA
TCTTTTACTTTCACCAGCGTTTCTGGGTGAGCAAAAACAGGAAGGCAAAATGCCGCAAAAAAGGGAATAA
GGGCGACACGGAAATGTTGAATACTCATACTCTTCCTTTTTCAATATTATTGAAGCATTTATCAGGGTTA
TTGTCTCATGAGCGGATACATATTTGAATGTATTTAGAAAAATAAACAAATAGGGGTTCCGCGCACATTT
CCCCGAAAAGTGCCACCTGACGTCGACGGATCGGGAGATCTCCCGATCCCCTATGGTGCACTCTCAGTAC
AATCTGCTCTGATGCCGCATAGTTAAGCCAGTATCTGCTCCCTGCTTGTGTGTTGGAGGTCGCTGAGTAG
TGCGCGAGCAAAATTTAAGCTACAACAAGGCAAGGCTTGACCGACAATTGCATGAAGAATCTGCTTAGGG
TTAGGCGTTTTGCGCTGCTTCGCGATGTACGGGCCAGATATACGCGTT
Features (pLannotate 1.2.2; 22 found; start..end, strand, type, name):
      1..380     +  enhancer       CMV enhancer: human cytomegalovirus immediate early enhancer
    381..584     +  promoter       CMV promoter: human cytomegalovirus (CMV) immediate early promoter
    580..613     +  LTR            5' LTR (truncated) (fragment): truncated 5' long terminal repeat (LTR) from HIV-1
    629..647     +  promoter       T7 promoter: promoter for bacteriophage T7 RNA polymerase
    802..1518    +  CDS            mEGFP: mEGFP is a basic (constitutively fluorescent) green fluorescent protein published in 2002, derived from Aequorea victoria. It has moderate acid sensitivity.
   1516..1779    +  CDS            Col1a2 (fragment): CO1A2_MOUSE - Also known as Cola2. Experimental evidence at protein level: Swiss-Prot protein existence level 1. Type I collagen is a member of group I collagen (fibrillar forming collagen). From Mus musculus (Mouse).
   4750..5538    +  CDS            COL1A2 (fragment): CO1A2_RABIT - Experimental evidence at transcript level: Swiss-Prot protein existence level 2. Type I collagen is a member of group I collagen (fibrillar forming collagen). From Oryctolagus cuniculus (Rabbit).
   5676..5900    +  polyA_signal   bGH poly(A) signal: bovine growth hormone polyadenylation signal
   5904..5925    +  promoter       SV40 promoter (fragment): SV40 enhancer and early promoter
   5946..6374    +  rep_origin     f1 ori (sequence partly withheld): f1 bacteriophage origin of replication; arrow indicates direction of (+) strand synthesis
   6388..6717    +  promoter       SV40 promoter: SV40 enhancer and early promoter
   6784..7575    +  CDS            neo: KKA2_KLEPN - Also known as kan, nptII. Experimental evidence at protein level: Swiss-Prot protein existence level 1. Resistance to kanamycin, neomycin, paromomycin, ribostamycin, butirosin and gentamicin B. From Klebsiella pneumoniae.
   7599..7757    +  CDS            ble (fragment): BLE_KLEPN - Experimental evidence at protein level: Swiss-Prot protein existence level 1. Binding protein with a strong affinity to the bleomycin family of antibiotics. Binds to CL990; an antimitotic-antibiotic compound. From Klebsiella pneumoniae.
   7752..7873    +  polyA_signal   SV40 poly(A) signal: SV40 polyadenylation signal
   7946..7962    -  protein_bind   lac operator: The lac repressor binds to the lac operator to inhibit transcription in E. coli. This inhibition can be relieved by adding lactose or isopropyl-β-D-thiogalactopyranoside (IPTG). lac repressor encoded by lacI
   7970..8000    -  promoter       lac promoter: promoter for the E. coli lac operon
   8015..8036    -  protein_bind   CAP binding site: CAP binding activates transcription in the presence of cAMP. E. coli catabolite activator protein
   8049..8141    -  CDS            lacI (fragment): lac repressor; lacI; The lac repressor binds to the lac operator to inhibit transcription in E. coli. This inhibition can be relieved by adding lactose or isopropyl-β-D-thiogalactopyranoside (IPTG).
   8324..8912    -  rep_origin     ori: high-copy-number ColE1/pMB1/pBR322/pUC origin of replication
   9083..9943    -  CDS            AmpR: β-lactamase; bla; confers resistance to ampicillin, carbenicillin, and related antibiotics
   9944..10048   -  promoter       AmpR promoter: bla
  10107..10159   -  misc_feature   bom (fragment): basis of mobility region from pBR322
