[The description below was written by a language model from this plasmid's Addgene catalogue record and pLannotate feature annotations shown in this document.]
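Description:
eGFP-proα2(I)-L is a mammalian expression plasmid of about 10.3 kb built on pcDNA3.1. It carries the mouse type I procollagen α2 chain (Col1a2) with eGFP inserted near the N terminus. Transcription of the fusion is driven by the CMV immediate-early enhancer/promoter and terminated by the bGH polyadenylation signal, and a T7 promoter lies just upstream of the insert. The backbone supplies a high-copy ColE1/pUC origin and an ampicillin resistance gene for propagation in E. coli, along with an f1 origin. An SV40 promoter–neo–SV40 poly(A) cassette allows G418 selection in mammalian cells.

In the insert, eGFP replaces Col1a2 exons 2–3, while the N-propeptide minor triple helix and the N-terminal propeptide cleavage site are retained. Both feature tables, one from the depositor sequence and one from repository sequencing, place the fluorescent protein reading frame a short distance downstream of the promoter. It is followed by collagen coding sequence running almost to the bGH signal. The automated annotation recognises only short fragments of that long, repetitive region and labels the C-terminal portion by homology to rabbit COL1A2, although the record gives the insert as mouse. The short "HIV LTR" and "ble" fragment calls are probably annotation artefacts of the backbone.

The plasmid is intended for transient transfection and live imaging of procollagen folding, trafficking and degradation in murine osteoblasts and fibroblasts with high endogenous type I procollagen expression. The depositor cautions that other cell types or excessive expression can cause misassembly, ER aggregates and artefacts. Appearance of fluorescent extracellular collagen fibres is given as the best sign that the tagged chains are behaving normally.
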