Addgene plasmid #120160: eGFP-proα2(I)-L
Purpose: Expresses mouse Type I procollagen α2 chain (Col1a2) with eGFP replacing exon 2-3 retaining N-propeptide minor triple helix and N-terminal cleavage site
Depositing lab: Sergey Leikin. Depositing organization: National Institute of Child Health and Human Development (NICHD). Publication: Noncanonical autophagy at ER exit sites regulates procollagen turnover. Omari S, Makareeva E, Roberts-Pilgrim A, Mirigian L, Jarnik M, Ott C, Lippincott-Schwartz J, Leikin S. Proc Natl Acad Sci U S A. 2018 Oct 23;115(43):E10099-E10108. doi: 10.1073/pnas.1814552115. Epub 2018 Oct 4. PubMed 30287488.
Backbone
  Vector backbone: pcDNA3.1
  Backbone size w/o insert (bp): 5400
  Total vector size (bp): 10308
  Vector type: Mammalian Expression
  Selectable markers: Neomycin (select with G418)
Growth in bacteria
  Bacterial resistance: Ampicillin, 100 μg/mL
  Growth temperature: 37°C
  Growth strain: DH5alpha
  Growth instructions: Originally grown in One Shot TOP10 Chemically competent E. coli
  Copy number: Unknown
Gene/Insert
  Gene/Insert name: Type I procollagen α2 chain (alt name: Col1a2)
  Species: M. musculus (mouse)
  Insert size (bp): 4812
  Mutation: Col1a2 exons 2-3 replaced by fluorescent tag
  GenBank ID: NM_007743
  Entrez Gene: Col1a2 (a.k.a. Col1a-2, Cola-2, Cola2, oim)
  Promoter: CMV
  Tag / fusion protein: eGFP (N terminal on insert)
  Cloning method: Restriction Enzyme; 5′ cloning site HindIII, BamHI (not destroyed); 3′ cloning site NotI (not destroyed)
  Sequencing primers: 5′ CGC AAA TGG GCG GTA GGC GTG; 3′ TAG AAG GCA CAG TCG AGG
Terms and licenses: Academic/Nonprofit Terms; Industry Terms: Not Available to Industry
Depositor comments: These mouse type I procollagen plasmids were designed for immortalized and primary murine osteoblasts and fibroblasts. Their expression in other cells might cause significant disruption of assembly, folding and trafficking of type I procollagen, resulting in artifacts. Even in osteoblasts and fibroblasts a fraction of transfected chains, particularly proα2, might be trafficked/degraded as monomers instead of being integrated into procollagen heterotrimers. In our experience, the best evidence of normal behavior of the transfected chains is the appearance of fluorescent extracellular collagen fibers ~ 12 h after transfection. Fluorescent molecules should be incorporated into fibers even when the transfected chains contain the N-propeptide cleavage site, because the cleavage is highly conformation sensitive and always incomplete. We recommend following these guidelines when using the plasmids 1) Only mouse cells that have high expression of endogenous type I procollagen are suitable for studies of physiologically-relevant processes with these constructs. 2) At least 100 μM ascorbic acid at and after transfection is required to ensure proper procollagen folding (for some cells, preincubation with ascorbic acid before transfection might be needed). 3) Optimization of transfection efficiency is needed for all cell types. 4) Experiments beyond 24h after transfection are not recommended, to avoid excessive accumulation of aggregates and cell malfunction caused by increased procollagen synthesis. 5) Lack of extracellular fluorescent fibers 12-24 h after transfection indicates improper procollagen synthesis/trafficking or cellular malfunction. 6) Excessive expression of transfected chains might cause rapid accumulation of large procollagen aggregates in the ER, resulting in cellular malfunction and death. Contact information: Shakib Omari () Sergey Leikin ()
How to cite: eGFP-proα2(I)-L was a gift from Sergey Leikin (Addgene plasmid # 120160 ; http://n2t.net/addgene:120160 ; RRID:Addgene_120160)
